>Addgene plasmid #102373 | 35S:YFPc-RabG3b-WT | addgene full sequence | sequence record 197537 | Addgene NGS Result
CAAAGGATCTTCTTGAGATCCTTTTTTTCTGCGCGTAATCTGCTGCTTGCAAACAAAAAAACCACCGCTA
CCAGCGGTGGTTTGTTTGCCGGATCAAGAGCTACCAACTCTTTTTCCGAAGGTAACTGGCTTCAGCAGAG
CGCAGATACCAAATACTGTTCTTCTAGTGTAGCCGTAGTTAGGCCACCACTTCAAGAACTCTGTAGCACC
GCCTACATACCTCGCTCTGCTAATCCTGTTACCAGTGGCTGCTGCCAGTGGCGATAAGTCGTGTCTTACC
GGGTTGGACTCAAGACGATAGTTACCGGATAAGGCGCAGCGGTCGGGCTGAACGGGGGGTTCGTGCACAC
AGCCCAGCTTGGAGCGAACGACCTACACCGAACTGAGATACCTACAGCGTGAGCTATGAGAAAGCGCCAC
GCTTCCCGAAGGGAGAAAGGCGGACAGGTATCCGGTAAGCGGCAGGGTCGGAACAGGAGAGCGCACGAGG
GAGCTTCCAGGGGGAAACGCCTGGTATCTTTATAGTCCTGTCGGGTTTCGCCACCTCTGACTTGAGCGTC
GATTTTTGTGATGCTCGTCAGGGGGGCGGAGCCTATGGAAAAACGCCAGCAACGCGGCCTTTTTACGGTT
CCTGGCCTTTTGCTGGCCTTTTGCTCACATGGACTCTAGCTAGAGGATCACAGGCAGCAACGCTCTGTCA
TCGTTACAATCAACATGCTACCCTCCGCGAGATCATCCGTGTTTCAAACCCGGCAGCTTAGTTGCCGTTC
TTCCGAATAGCATCGGTAACATGAGCAAAGTCTGCCGCCTTACAACGGCTCTCCCGCTGACGCCGTCCCG
GACTGATGGGCTGCCTGTATCGAGTGGTGATTTTGTGCCGAGCTGCCGGTCGGGGAGCTGTTGGCTGGCT
GGTGGCAGGATATATTGTGGTGTAAACAAATTGACGCTTAGACAACTTAATAACACATTGCGGACGTTTT
TAATGATCGAATACTAACGTCTCTACCAGATATCAGCTTGCATGCCGGTCGATCTAGTAACATAGATGAC
ACCGCGCGCGATAATTTATCCTAGTTTGCGCGCTATATTTTGTTTTCTATCGCGTATTAAATGTATAATT
GCGGGACTCTAATCATAAAAACCCATCTCATAAATAACGTCATGCATTACATGTTAATTATTACATGCTT
AACGTAATTCAACAGAAATTATATGATAATCATCGCAAGACCGGCAACAGGATTCAATCTTAAGAAACTT
TATTGCCAAATGTTTGAACGATCTGCTTGACTCTAGGGGTCATCAGATTTCGGTGACGGGCAGGACCGGA
CGGGGCGGCACCGGCAGGCTGAAGTCCAGCTGCCAGAAACCCACGTCATGCCAGTTCCCGTGCTTGAAGC
CGGCCGCCCGCAGCATGCCGCGGGGGGCATATCCGAGCGCCTCGTGCATGCGCACGCTCGGGTCGTTGGG
CAGCCCGATGACAGCGACCACGCTCTTGAAGCCCTGTGCCTCCAGGGACTTCAGCAGGTGGGTGTAGAGC
GTGGAGCCCAGTCCCGTCCGCTGGTGGCGGGGGGAGACGTACACGGTCGACTCGGCCGTCCAGTCGTAGG
CGTTGCGTGCCTTCCAGGGACCCGCGTAGGCGATGCCGGCGACCTCGCCGTCCACCTCGGCGACGAGCCA
GGGATAGCGCTCCCGCAGACGGACGAGGTCGTCCGTCCACTCCTGCGGTTCCTGCGGCTCGGTACGGAAG
TTGACCGTGCTTGTCTCGATGTAGTGGTTGACGATGGTGCAGACCGCCGGCATGTCCGCCTCGGTGGCAC
GGCGGATGTCGGCCGGGCGTCGTTCTGGGCTCATGGTAGATCCCCTCGATCGAGTTGAGAGTGAATATGA
GACTCTAATTGGATACCGAGGGGAATTTATGGAACGTCAGTGGAGCATTTTTGACAAGAAATATTTGCTA
GCTGATAGTGACCTTAGGCGACTTTTGAACGCGCAATAATGGTTTCTGACGTATGTGCTTAGCTCATTAA
ACTCCAGAAACCCGCGGCTCAGTGGCTCCTTCAACGTTGCGGTTCTGTCAGTTCCAAACGTAAAACGGCT
TGTCCCGCGTCATCGGCGGGGGTCATAACGTGACTCCCTTAATTCTCCGCTCATGATCAGATTGTCGTTT
CCCGCCTTCGGTTTGGGCGCGCCCGGTTCAGAAGACCAGAGGGCTATTGAGACTTTTCAACAAAGGGTAA
TATCGGGAAACCTCCTCGGATTCCATTGCCCAGCTATCTGTCACTTCATCGAAAGGACAGTAGAAAAGGA
AGATGGCTTCTACAAATGCCATCATTGCGATAAAGGAAAGGCTATCGTTCAAGATGCCTCTACCGACAGT
GGTCCCAAAGATGGACCCCCACCCACGAGGAACATCGTGGAAAAAGAAGACGTTCCAACCACGTCTTCAA
AGCAAGTGGATTGATGTGATACATGGTGGAGCACGACACTCTCGTCTACTCCAAGAATATCAAAGATACA
GTCTCAGAAGACCAGAGGGCTATTGAGACTTTTCAACAAAGGGTAATATCGGGAAACCTCCTCGGATTCC
ATTGCCCAGCTATCTGTCACTTCATCGAAAGGACAGTAGAAAAGGAAGATGGCTTCTACAAATGCCATCA
TTGCGATAAAGGAAAGGCTATCGTTCAAGATGCCTCTACCGACAGTGGTCCCAAAGATGGACCCCCACCC
ACGAGGAACATCGTGGAAAAAGAAGACGTTCCAACCACGTCTTCAAAGCAAGTGGATTGATGTGATATCT
CCACTGACGTAAGGGATGACGCACAATCCCACTATCCTTCGCAAGACCCTTCCTCTATATAAGGAAGTTC
ATTTCATTTGGAGAGGACCTCGAGGTCGACGGTATCGATAAGCTTATAATGGACAAGCAGAAGAACGGCA
TCAAGGCCAACTTCAAGATCCGCCACAACATCGAGGACGGCGGCGTGCAGCTCGCCGACCACTACCAGCA
GAACACCCCCATCGGCGACGGCCCCGTGCTGCTGCCCGACAACCACTACCTGAGCTACCAGTCCGCCCTG
AGCAAAGACCCCAACGAGAAGCGCGATCACATGGTCCTGCTGGAGTTCGTGACCGCCGCCGGGATCACTC
TCGGCATGGACGAGCTGTACAAGGGAGTCCCCATCACAAGTTTGTACAAAAAAGCAGGCTTCATGTCGAC
GCGAAGACGAACTTTACTCAAAGTTATAATTCTTGGAGACAGCGGGGTTGGCAAAACATCGTTGATGAAT
CAATATGTGAATAACAAGTTTAGTCAACAGTACAAAGCTACGATCGGAGCTGATTTTGTCACTAAGGAGC
TTCAAATTGATGACAGGCTTGTCACATTGCAAATATGGGACACTGCTGGGCAAGAGAGGTTTCAAAGTCT
TGGTGTTGCTTTCTATAGAGGTGCAGATTGTTGTGTTCTTGTCTATGATGTGAATCACTTGAAGTCATTT
GAATCTCTCGACAATTGGCACAACGAGTTTCTTACACGGGCTAGTCCACGTGACCCAATGGCATTCCCTT
TTATACTTCTTGGTAATAAGGTTGATATTGATGGAGGAAATAGCCGAGTGGTATCTGAGAAGAAGGCTAG
AGAATGGTGTGCTGAAAAGGGAAACATAGTCTATTTCGAGACATCGGCTAAAGAAGATTACAATGTCGAT
GACTCCTTCTTGTGCATCACAAAACTTGCCCTTGCAAATGAACGCGACCAAGATATATATTTCCAGCCAG
ATACTGGTTCGGTGCCTGAGCAAAGAGGAGGTTGTGCTTGCTGAGACCCAGCTTTCTTGTACAAAGTGGT
GATGGGGGTTATCCATACGATGTTCCAGATTATGCTGTCGGCGCCGGTTGGTCTCATCCTCAATTTGAAA
AATAAGTCTAGAGTCCGCAAAAATCACCAGTCTCTCTCTACAAATCTATCTCTCTCTATTTTTCTCCAGA
ATAATGTGTGAGTAGTTCCCAGATAAGGGAATTAGGGTTCTTATAGGGTTTCGCTCATGTGTTGAGCATA
TAAGAAACCCTTAGTATGTATTTGTATTTGTAAAATACTTCTATCAATAAAATTTCTAATTCCTAAAACC
AAAATCCAGTGACCGGGCGGCCGCCACCGCGGTGGAGGGGGATCAGATTGTCGTTTCCCGCCTTCAGTTT
AAACTATCAGTGTTTGACAGGATATATTGGCGGGTAAACCTAAGAGAAAAGAGCGTTTATTAGAATAATC
GGATATTTAAAAGGGCGTGAAAAGGTTTATCCGTTCGTCCATTTGTATGTGTACATCACCGACGAGCAAG
GCAAGACCGAGCGCCTTTCCGACGCTCACCGGGCTGGTTGCCCTCGCCGCTGGGCTGGCGGCCGTCTATG
GCCCTGCAAACGCGCCAGAAACGCCGTCGAAGCCGTGTGCGAGACACCGGCCGCCGGCGTTGTGGATACC
TCGCGGAAAACTTGGCCCTCACTGACAGATGAGGGGCGGACGTTGACACTTGAGGGGCCGACTCACCCGG
CGCGGCGTTGACAGATGAGGGGCAGGCTCGATTTCGGCCGGCGACGTGGAGCTGGCCAGCCTCGCAAATC
GGCGAAAACGCCTGATTTTACGCGAGTTTCCCACAGATGATGTGGACAAGCCTGGGGATAAGTGCCCTGC
GGTATTGACACTTGAGGGGCGCGACTACTGACAGATGAGGGGCGCGATCCTTGACACTTGAGGGGCAGAG
TGCTGACAGATGAGGGGCGCACCTATTGACATTTGAGGGGCTGTCCACAGGCAGAAAATCCAGCATTTGC
AAGGGTTTCCGCCCGTTTTTCGGCCACCGCTAACCTGTCTTTTAACCTGCTTTTAAACCAATATTTATAA
ACCTTGTTTTTAACCAGGGCTGCGCCCTGTGCGCGTGACCGCGCACGCCGAAGGGGGGTGCCCCCCCTTC
TCGAACCCTCCCGGCCCGCTAACGCGGGCCTCCCATCCCCCCAGGGGCTGCGCCCCTCGGCCGCGAACGG
CCTCACCCCAAAAATGGCAGCGCTGGCAGTCCTTGCCATTGCCGGGATCGGGGCAGTAACGGGATGGGCG
ATCAGCCCGAAAGCTACCCCTATTTGTTTATTTTTCTAAATACATTCAAATATGTATCCGCTCATGAGAC
AATAACCCTGATAAATGCTTCAATAATATTGAAAAAGGAAGAGTATGAGTATTCAACATTTCCGTGTCGC
CCTTATTCCCTTTTTTGCGGCATTTTGCCTTCCTGTTTTTGCTCACCCAGAAACGCTGGTGAAAGTAAAA
GATGCTGAAGATCAGTTGGGTGCACGAGTGGGTTACATCGAACTGGATCTCAACAGCGGTAAGATCCTTG
AGAGTTTTCGCCCCGAAGAACGTTTTCCAATGATGAGCACTTTTAAAGTTCTGCTATGTGGCGCGGTATT
ATCCCGTATTGACGCCGGGCAAGAGCAACTCGGTCGCCGCATACACTATTCTCAGAATGACTTGGTTGAG
TACTCACCAGTCACAGAAAAGCATCTTACGGATGGCATGACAGTAAGAGAATTATGCAGTGCTGCCATAA
CCATGAGTGATAACACTGCGGCCAACTTACTTCTGACAACGATCGGAGGACCGAAGGAGCTAACCGCTTT
TTTGCACAACATGGGGGATCATGTAACTCGCCTTGATCGTTGGGAACCGGAGCTGAATGAAGCCATACCA
AACGACGAGCGTGACACCACGATGCCTGTAGCAATGGCAACAACGTTGCGCAAACTATTAACTGGCGAAC
TACTTACTCTAGCTTCCCGGCAACAATTAATAGACTGGATGGAGGCGGATAAAGTTGCAGGACCACTTCT
GCGCTCGGCCCTTCCGGCTGGCTGGTTTATTGCTGATAAATCTGGAGCCGGTGAGCGTGGGTCTCGCGGT
ATCATTGCAGCACTGGGGCCAGATGGTAAGCCCTCCCGTATCGTAGTTATCTACACGACGGGGAGTCAGG
CAACTATGGATGAACGAAATAGACAGATCGCTGAGATAGGTGCCTCACTGATTAAGCATTGGTAACTGTC
AGACCAAGTTTACTCATATATACTTTAGATTGATTTAAAACTTCATTTTTAATTTAAAAGGATCTAGGTG
AAGATCCTTTTTGATAATCTCATGACCAAAATCCCTTAACGTGAGTTTTCGTTCCACTGAGCGTCAGACC
CCGTAGAAAAGAT
Features (pLannotate 1.2.2; 19 found; start..end, strand, type, name):
     13..601     +  rep_origin     ori: high-copy-number ColE1/pMB1/pBR322/pUC origin of replication
    913..937     +  misc_feature   LB T-DNA repeat: left border repeat from nopaline C58 T-DNA
   1031..1283    -  terminator     NOS terminator: nopaline synthase terminator and poly(A) signal
   1306..1854    -  CDS            bar: PAT_STRHY - Experimental evidence at protein level: Swiss-Prot protein existence level 1. Inactivates phosphinothricin (PPT) by transfer of an acetyl group from acetyl CoA. Can also acetylate demethylphosphinothricin but not PTT or glutamate. This enzyme is an effector of phosphinothricin tripeptide (PTT or bialaphos) resistance. From Streptomyces hygroscopicus. Introduced by genetic manipulation and expressed in glufosinate-tolerant maize by Dekalb Genetics.
   1896..2075    -  promoter       NOS promoter: nopaline synthase promoter
   2218..2888    +  promoter       CaMV 35S promoter (enhanced): cauliflower mosaic virus 35S promoter with a duplicated enhancer region
   2888..2915    -  misc_feature   MCS (fragment): pBluescript multiple cloning site
   2922..3173    +  CDS            VC155: C-terminal fragment of mVenus for use in bimolecular fluorescence complementation (BiFC) (Kodama and Hu, 2010)
   3186..3210    +  protein_bind   attB1: mutant version of attB; recombination site for the Gateway® BP reaction BP Clonase™
   3213..3821    +  CDS            RABG3B: RAG3B_ARATH - Also known as RAB7, RAB75. Experimental evidence at protein level: Swiss-Prot protein existence level 1. Intracellular vesicle trafficking and protein transport. Functions in autophagy. Involved in xylem and tracheary element differentiation. From Arabidopsis thaliana (Mouse-ear cress).
   3826..3850    -  protein_bind   attB2: mutant version of attB; recombination site for the Gateway® BP reaction BP Clonase™
   3863..3882    +  CDS            3xHA (fragment): three tandem HA epitope tags
   3981..4140    +  polyA_signal   CaMV poly(A) signal (fragment): cauliflower mosaic virus polyadenylation signal
   4147..4167    -  misc_feature   MCS (fragment): pBluescript multiple cloning site
   4215..4239    +  misc_feature   RB T-DNA repeat: right border repeat from nopaline C58 T-DNA
   4459..4990    +  rep_origin     oriV: incP origin of replication
   5054..5131    +  CDS            klaC (fragment): KLAC_ECOLX - Also known as telB. Protein predicted: Swiss-Prot protein existence level 4. Belongs to the kla operon, which is associated with cryptic tellurite resistance, and IncW plasmid fertility inhibition. From Escherichia coli.
   5133..5224    +  promoter       AmpR promoter: bla
   5225..6085    +  CDS            AmpR: β-lactamase; bla; confers resistance to ampicillin, carbenicillin, and related antibiotics
