[The description below was written by a language model from this plasmid's Addgene catalogue record and pLannotate feature annotations shown in this document.]
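Description:
35S:YFPc-RabG3b-WT is a plant expression plasmid built on the pAMPAT split-YFP backbone by Gateway cloning, designed to express wild-type Arabidopsis thaliana RabG3b fused to the C-terminal half of a yellow fluorescent protein. The annotated sequence shows a compact binary-type layout. A high-copy ColE1/pUC origin and an ampicillin resistance gene (β-lactamase with its own promoter) support propagation and selection in E. coli. An IncP oriV lies outside the T-DNA and would support replication in a broader range of bacterial hosts when the required replication functions are provided. Nopaline-type left and right T-DNA border repeats flank the plant-directed portion. This portion includes a bar (phosphinothricin acetyltransferase) cassette driven by the NOS promoter and closed by the NOS terminator, which gives glufosinate/phosphinothricin resistance for selecting transformed plant tissue.

The expression cassette uses an enhanced CaMV 35S promoter with a duplicated enhancer for strong constitutive transcription. It drives the VC155 fragment (the C-terminal portion of mVenus used in bimolecular fluorescence complementation), followed by attB1, the RABG3B coding sequence, attB2 and a CaMV polyadenylation signal. A short fragment of a 3xHA tag is annotated downstream of attB2, but the record lists only the N-terminal YFPc fusion, so whether any HA sequence is translated is not stated. RabG3b is a Rab7-family small GTPase involved in vesicle trafficking, autophagy and xylem differentiation. Because the YFPc fragment is not fluorescent alone, the construct would typically be co-expressed with a partner fused to the complementary N-terminal YFP fragment. Reconstituted fluorescence then reports protein–protein proximity and its subcellular location in plant cells. The "WT" label suggests that mutant versions may exist for comparison, though the record does not describe them.
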