Addgene plasmid #102373: 35S:YFPc-RabG3b-WT
Purpose: fluorescent tagging. Plant expression of YFPc-RabG3b-WT
Depositing lab: Silke Robatzek. Depositing organization: Sainsbury Laboratory, Norwich.
Backbone
  Vector backbone: pAMPAT split-YFP
  Backbone manufacturer: Toulouse
  Vector type: Plant Expression
Growth in bacteria
  Bacterial resistance: Ampicillin, 100 μg/mL
  Growth temperature: 37°C
  Growth strain: DH5alpha
  Copy number: Unknown
Gene/Insert
  Gene/Insert name: RabG3B
  Species: A. thaliana (mustard weed)
  Entrez Gene: RABG3B (a.k.a. AT1G22740, ATRABG3B, RAB GTPase homolog G3B, RAB GTPase homolog G3B, RAB7, RAB75, T22J18.9, T22J18_9)
  Promoter: 35S
  Tag / fusion protein: YFPc (N terminal on backbone)
  Cloning method: Gateway Cloning
Terms and licenses: Academic/Nonprofit Terms; Industry Terms: Not Available to Industry
How to cite: 35S:YFPc-RabG3b-WT was a gift from Silke Robatzek (Addgene plasmid # 102373 ; http://n2t.net/addgene:102373 ; RRID:Addgene_102373)
