>Addgene plasmid #102373 | 35S:YFPc-RabG3b-WT | depositor partial sequence | sequence record 193464 | insert
ATGTCGACGCGAAGACGAACTTTACTCAAAGTTATAATTCTTGGAGACAGCGGGGTTGGCAAAACATCGT
TGATGAATCAATATGTGAATAACAAGTTTAGTCAACAGTACAAAGCTACGATCGGAGCTGATTTTGTCAC
TAAGGAGCTTCAAATTGATGACAGGCTTGTCACATTGCAAATATGGGACACTGCTGGGCAAGAGAGGTTT
CAAAGTCTTGGTGTTGCTTTCTATAGAGGTGCAGATTGTTGTGTTCTTGTCTATGATGTGAATCACTTGA
AGTCATTTGAATCTCTCGACAATTGGCACAACGAGTTTCTTACACGGGCTAGTCCACGTGACCCAATGGC
ATTCCCTTTTATACTTCTTGGTAATAAGGTTGATATTGATGGAGGAAATAGCCGAGTGGTATCTGAGAAG
AAGGCTAGAGAATGGTGTGCTGAAAAGGGAAACATAGTCTATTTCGAGACATCGGCTAAAGAAGATTACA
ATGTCGATGACTCCTTCTTGTGCATCACAAAACTTGCCCTTGCAAATGAACGCGACCAAGATATATATTT
CCAGCCAGATACTGGTTCGGTGCCTGAGCAAAGAGGAGGTTGTGCTTGCTGA
